>Addgene plasmid #202561 | AAV-hSyn-evoCjCas9-ABE8e_gRNA | addgene full sequence | sequence record 400574 | Addgene NGS Result
CTGCGCGCTCGCTCGCTCACTGAGGCCGCCCGGGCAAAGCCCGGGCGTCGGGCGACCTTTGGTCGCCCGG
CCTCAGTGAGCGAGCGAGCGCGCAGAGAGGGAGTGGCCAACTCCATCACTAGGGGTTCCTGAGGGCCCTG
CGTATGAGTGCAAGTGGGTTTTAGGACCAGGATGAGGCGGGGTGGGGGTGCCTACCTGACGACCGACCCC
GACCCACTGGACAAGCACCCAACCCCCATTCCCCAAATTGCGCATCCCCTATCAGAGAGGGGGAGGGGAA
ACAGGATGCGGCGAGGCGCGTGCGCACTGCCAGCTTCAGCACCGCGGACAGTGCCTTCGCCCCCGCCTGG
CGGCGCGCGCCACCGCCGCCTCAGCACTGAAGGCGCGCTGACGTCACTCGCCGGTCCCCCGCAAACTCCC
CTTCCCGGCCACCTTGGTCGCGTCCGCGCCGCCGCCGGCCCAGCCGGACCGCACCACGCGAGGCGCGAGA
TAGGGGGGCACGGGCGCGACCATCTGCGCTGCGGCGCCGGCGACTCAGCGCTGCCTCAGTCTGCGGTGGG
CAGCGGAGGAGTCGTGTCGTGCCTGAGAGCGCAGTCGAGAGGCCGCCACCATGAAACGGACAGCCGACGG
AAGCGAGTTCGAGTCACCAAAGAAGAAGCGGAAAGTCTCTGAGGTGGAGTTTTCCCACGAGTACTGGATG
AGACATGCCCTGACCCTGGCCAAGAGGGCACGGGATGAGAGGGAGGTGCCTGTGGGAGCCGTGCTGGTGC
TGAACAATAGAGTGATCGGCGAGGGCTGGAACAGAGCCATCGGCCTGCACGACCCAACAGCCCATGCCGA
AATTATGGCCCTGAGACAGGGCGGCCTGGTCATGCAGAACTACAGACTGATTGACGCCACCCTGTACGTG
ACATTCGAGCCTTGCGTGATGTGCGCCGGCGCCATGATCCACTCTAGGATCGGCCGCGTGGTGTTTGGCG
TGAGGAACTCAAAAAGAGGCGCCGCAGGCTCCCTGATGAACGTGCTGAACTACCCCGGCATGAATCACCG
CGTCGAAATTACCGAGGGAATCCTGGCAGATGAATGTGCCGCCCTGCTGTGCGATTTCTATCGGATGCCT
AGACAGGTGTTCAATGCTCAGAAGAAGGCCCAGAGCTCCATCAACTCCGGAGGATCTAGCGGAGGCTCCT
CTGGCTCTGAGACACCTGGCACAAGCGAGAGCGCAACACCTGAAAGCAGCGGGGGCAGCAGCGGGGGGTC
AGCCCGCATCCTGGCCTTTGCCATCGGCATCAGCAGCATCGGATGGGCCTTCAGCGAGAATGACGAGCTG
AAGGACTGCGGTGTGAGAATCTTTACAAAGGTCGAGAACCCCAAGACCGGCGAAAGCCTGGCGCTGCCAA
GACGGCTGGCCCGGTCTGCTCGGAAGAGATACGCCCGGAGAAAAGCCAGACTGAATCACCTGAAACACCT
GATCGCCAACGAGTTCAAACTGAACTACGAGGACTACCAGAGCTTCGATGAGAGCTTGGCTAAGGCCTAC
AAAGGCAGCCTGATCAGCCCCTACGAGCTGAGATTCAGAGCTCTGAATGAGCTCCTGAGCAAGCAGGACT
TCGCTAGAGTGATCCTGCACATCGCCAAGCGAAGAGGCTACGACGACATCAAGAACTCTGATGACAAGGA
GAAGGGCGCCATTCTGAAAGCCATCAAGCAGAACGAAGAGAAACTGGCCAATTACCAGAGCGTGGGCGAG
TACCTGTACAAGGAGTACTTCCAGAAGTTCAAAGAAAATAGCAAAGAGTTCACCAACGTGCGGAACAAGA
AGGAGTCTTATGAAAGATGTATCGCCCAGAGCTTCCTGAAAGACGAGCTGAAACTGATCTTCAAGAAGCA
AAGAGAGTTTGGCTTCAGCTTCAGCAAAAAATTTGAAGAAGAGGTGCTGTCTGTCGCCTTCTACAAGAGG
GCTCTGAAGGACTTCAGCCACCTGGTGGGCAATTGCAGCTTTTTCACAGACGAAAAGCGGGCCCCTAAGA
ACAGCCCTCTGGCCTTCATGTTCGTGGCTCTGACCAGAATCATCAACCTGCTGAACAACCTGAAAAATAC
CGAGGGCATCCTCTATACCAAGGACGATCTGAACGCCCTGCTGAATGAGGTGCTCAAGAATGGCACCCTG
ACCTACAAGCAAACAAAAAAACTGCTGGGCCTGTCTGACGACTACGAGTTTAAAGGCGAGAAGGGCACCT
ATTTCATCGAATTTAAGAAGTACAAGGAATTCATCAAGGCACTGGGCGAACACAACCTGTCTCAGGACGA
CCTGAACGAGATCGCCAAGGACATCACCCTGATCAAGGATGAGATCAAGCTGAAAAAAGCTCTGGCCAAG
TACGACCTGAATCAAAACCAGATCGACAGCTTAAGCAAGCTGGAATTTAAGGATCACCTGAACATCTCCT
TTAAGGCCCTGAAGCTGGTGACCCCACTGATGCTGGAAGGAAAGAAGTACGACGAAGCATGCAACGAGCT
TAACCTGAAGGTTGCTATCAACGAGGATAAGAAGGATTTCCTGCCTGCCTTTAACGAGACATACTACAAG
GATGAGGTGACCAACCCCGTGGTGCTGAGAGCTATCAAAGAGTACAGAAAGGTGCTGAACGCCCTGCTGA
AGAAGTACGGCAAGGTCCACAAGATCAATATTGAGCTGGCCCGGGAGGTTGGAAAGAACCACTCTCAGAG
AGCAAAGATCGAGAAGGAGCAAAACGAGAACTACAAAGCGAAGAAGGACGCCGAACTGGAGTGCGAGAAG
CTTGGCCTGAAGATCAACTCTAAGAATATCCTGAAACTCAGACTTTTCAAAGAACAGAAGGAATTCTGTG
CCTACAGCGGCGAGAAGATCAAAATTTCTGACCTGCAGGATGAAAAGATGCTGGAGATCGACCACATCTA
CCCTTACTCCAGAAGCTTCGACGACAGCTATATGAACAAAGTGCTGGTGTTCACAAAGCAGAACCAGGAG
AAGCTGAATCAGACCCCTTTCGAGGCCTTCGGCAATGACTCCGCCAAGTGGCAGAAAATCGAGGTGCTGG
CCAAAAACCTGCCAACCAAGAAACAGAAGAGAATCCTCGACAAGAACTACAAGGACAAGGAACAGAAGAA
CTTCAAGGATCGGAACCTGAACGACACCCGGTACATCGCCAGGCTGGTGTTAAATTACACCAAGGACTAC
CTGGATTTCCTGCCCCTGAGCGACGACGAGAACACCAAGCTGAACGACACACAGAAGGGCAGCAAGGTGC
ACGTGGAAGCCAAGAGCGGCATGCTGACCAGCGCACTGCGCCACACTTGGGGCTTCAGCGCTAAGGACCG
GAACAACCACCTGCATCACGCCATCGATGCCGTGATCATAGCCTACGCCAACAACTCAATCGTGAAAGCT
TTCAGTGACTTTAAGAAAGAACAGGAGAGCAACTCTGCCGAACTGTACGCCAAGAAAATTAGCGAGCTGG
ACTACAAGAACAAACGGAAGTTCTTCGAACCTTTCTCAGGATTTAGACAGAAGGTGCTGGATAAGATCGA
TGAAATCTTCGTGTCCAAGCCCGAGAGAAAGAAGCCTAGCGGAGCCCTGCACAAGGAAACCTTCAGAAAG
GAAGAAGAGTTCTACCAGTCTTATGGGGGCAAAGAAGGCGTGCTGAAGGCCCTGGAACTCGGCAAGATCA
GAAAGGTGAAGGGAAAGATTGTGAAGAACGGCGACATGTTCAGAGTGGACATCTTCAAGCACAAGAAGAC
CAACAAGTTCTATGCCGTGCCTATCTACACAATGGATTTCGCCCTGAAAGTGCTGCCTAACAAGGCTGTC
GCCAGATCTAAGAAGGGCGAGATCAAGGACTGGATCCTGATGGACGAAAACTACGAGTTCTGCTTCAGCC
TGTACAAGGACAGCCTGATCCTGATCCAAACAAAGAAGATGCAGGAGCCTGAATTCGTGTACTACAACGC
CTTCACAAGCAGCACCGTGAGCCTGATCGTGTCTAAACATGATAACAAGTTCGAAACCCTGTCCAAGAAC
CAAAAGATCCTGTTCAAGAACGCCAACGAGAAGGAAGTGATCGCCAAGGGCATCGGCATTCAGAATCTGA
AGGTGTTCGAGAAATATATCGTGTCCGCTCTGGGAGAGGTTACAAAGGCCGAGTTTCGGCAGAGAGAAGA
TTTTAAGAAGTCTGGCGGCTCAAAAAGAACCGCCGACGGCAGCGAATTCGAGCCCAAGAAGAAGAGGAAA
GTCTAATAGATCTCGACTGTGCCTTCTAGTTGCCAGCCATCTGTTGTTTGCCCCTCCCCCGTGCCTTCCT
TGACCCTGGAAGGTGCCACTCCCACTGTCCTTTCCTAATAAAATGAGGAAATTGCATCGCATTGTCTGAG
TAGGTGTCATTCTATTCTGGGGGGTGGGGTGGGGCAGGACAGCAAGGGGGAGGATTGGGAAGACAATAGC
AGGCATGCTGGGGATGCGGTGGGCTCTATGGCTCGAGCGGCCCAAAAAAAGCGGTTTTAGGGGATTGTAA
CCCCGCAGAGTCCCGCAAACTCTTTATTCTAGTCCCTTTTCAGGGACTAGAACAGAGACGTACAAAAAAG
AGCAAGAAGCTAAAAAAGATTTAAAAATTATTTTTAGCGCAGTTAATGGAACAGGAACTAAATTTACCCC
AAAATGTATTTTGTGTGCTCATTTACAACCGTCTCCGGTGTTTCGTCCTTTCCACAAGATATATAAAGCC
AAGAAATCGAAATACTTTCAAGTTACGGTAAGCATATGATAGTCCATTTTAAAACATAATTTTAAAACTG
CAAACTACCCAAGAAATTATTACTTTCTACGTCACGTATTTTGTACTAATATCTTTGTGTTTACAGTCAA
ATTAATTCTAATTATCTCTCTAACAGCCTTGTATCGTATATGCAAATATGAAGGAATCATGGGAAATAGG
CCCTCAGGAACCCCTAGTGATGGAGTTGGCCACTCCCTCTCTGCGCGCTCGCTCGCTCACTGAGGCCGGG
CGACCAAAGGTCGCCCGACGCCCGGGCTTTGCCCGGGCGGCCTCAGTGAGCGAGCGAGCGCGCAGCCTTA
ATTAACCTAATTCACTGGCCGTCGTTTTACAACGTCGTGACTGGGAAAACCCTGGCGTTACCCAACTTAA
TCGCCTTGCAGCACATCCCCCTTTCGCCAGCTGGCGTAATAGCGAAGAGGCCCGCACCGATCGCCCTTCC
CAACAGTTGCGCAGCCTGAATGGCGAATGGG
[124 nt withheld, positions 5282-5405]
C
[91 nt withheld, positions 5407-5497]
A
[49 nt withheld, positions 5499-5547]
CCTTTGACGTTGGAGTCCACGTTCTTT
[37 nt withheld, positions 5575-5611]
ACCCTATCTCGGTCTATTCTTTTGATTTATAAGGGATTTTGCCGATTTCGGCCTATTGGTTAAAAAATGA
GCTGATTTAACAAAAATTTAACGCGAATTTTAACAAAATATTAACGCTTACAATTTAGGTGGCACTTTTC
GGGGAAATGTGCGCGGAACCCCTATTTGTTTATTTTTCTAAATACATTCAAATATGTATCCGCTCATGAG
ACAATAACCCTGATAAATGCTTCAATAATATTGAAAAAGGAAGAGTATGAGTATTCAACATTTCCGTGTC
GCCCTTATTCCCTTTTTTGCGGCATTTTGCCTTCCTGTTTTTGCTCACCCAGAAACGCTGGTGAAAGTAA
AAGATGCTGAAGATCAGTTGGGTGCACGAGTGGGTTACATCGAACTGGATCTCAACAGCGGTAAGATCCT
TGAGAGTTTTCGCCCCGAAGAACGTTTTCCAATGATGAGCACTTTTAAAGTTCTGCTATGTGGCGCGGTA
TTATCCCGTATTGACGCCGGGCAAGAGCAACTCGGTCGCCGCATACACTATTCTCAGAATGACTTGGTTG
AGTACTCACCAGTCACAGAAAAGCATCTTACGGATGGCATGACAGTAAGAGAATTATGCAGTGCTGCCAT
AACCATGAGTGATAACACTGCGGCCAACTTACTTCTGACAACGATCGGAGGACCGAAGGAGCTAACCGCT
TTTTTGCACAACATGGGGGATCATGTAACTCGCCTTGATCGTTGGGAACCGGAGCTGAATGAAGCCATAC
CAAACGACGAGCGTGACACCACGATGCCTGTAGCAATGGCAACAACGTTGCGCAAACTATTAACTGGCGA
ACTACTTACTCTAGCTTCCCGGCAACAATTAATAGACTGGATGGAGGCGGATAAAGTTGCAGGACCACTT
CTGCGCTCGGCCCTTCCGGCTGGCTGGTTTATTGCTGATAAATCTGGAGCCGGTGAGCGTGGGTCTCGCG
GTATCATTGCAGCACTGGGGCCAGATGGTAAGCCCTCCCGTATCGTAGTTATCTACACGACGGGGAGTCA
GGCAACTATGGATGAACGAAATAGACAGATCGCTGAGATAGGTGCCTCACTGATTAAGCATTGGTAACTG
TCAGACCAAGTTTACTCATATATACTTTAGATTGATTTAAAACTTCATTTTTAATTTAAAAGGATCTAGG
TGAAGATCCTTTTTGATAATCTCATGACCAAAATCCCTTAACGTGAGTTTTCGTTCCACTGAGCGTCAGA
CCCCGTAGAAAAGATCAAAGGATCTTCTTGAGATCCTTTTTTTCTGCGCGTAATCTGCTGCTTGCAAACA
AAAAAACCACCGCTACCAGCGGTGGTTTGTTTGCCGGATCAAGAGCTACCAACTCTTTTTCCGAAGGTAA
CTGGCTTCAGCAGAGCGCAGATACCAAATACTGTTCTTCTAGTGTAGCCGTAGTTAGGCCACCACTTCAA
GAACTCTGTAGCACCGCCTACATACCTCGCTCTGCTAATCCTGTTACCAGTGGCTGCTGCCAGTGGCGAT
AAGTCGTGTCTTACCGGGTTGGACTCAAGACGATAGTTACCGGATAAGGCGCAGCGGTCGGGCTGAACGG
GGGGTTCGTGCACACAGCCCAGCTTGGAGCGAACGACCTACACCGAACTGAGATACCTACAGCGTGAGCT
ATGAGAAAGCGCCACGCTTCCCGAAGGGAGAAAGGCGGACAGGTATCCGGTAAGCGGCAGGGTCGGAACA
GGAGAGCGCACGAGGGAGCTTCCAGGGGGAAACGCCTGGTATCTTTATAGTCCTGTCGGGTTTCGCCACC
TCTGACTTGAGCGTCGATTTTTGTGATGCTCGTCAGGGGGGCGGAGCCTATGGAAAAACGCCAGCAACGC
GGCCTTTTTACGGTTCCTGGCCTTTTGCTGGCCTTTTGCTCACATGTTCTTTCCTGCGTTATCCCCTGAT
TCTGTGGATAACCGTATTACCGCCTTTGAGTGAGCTGATACCGCTCGCCGCAGCCGAACGACCGAGCGCA
GCGAGTCAGTGAGCGAGGAAGCGGAAGAGCGCCCAATACGCAAACCGCCTCTCCCCGCGCGTTGGCCGAT
TCATTAATGCAGCTGGCACGACAGGTTTCCCGACTGGAAAGCGGGCAGTGAGCGCAACGCAATTAATGTG
AGTTAGCTCACTCATTAGGCACCCCAGGCTTTACACTTTATGCTTCCGGCTCGTATGTTGTGTGGAATTG
TGAGCGGATAACAATTTCACACAGGAAACAGCTATGACCATGATTACGCCAGATTTAATTAAGG
Features (pLannotate 1.2.2; 17 found; start..end, strand, type, name):
    147..594     +  promoter       hSyn promoter: human synapsin I promoter; confers neuron-specific expression (Kügler et al., 2003)
    668..1159    +  CDS            tadA: TADA_ECOLI - Also known as yfhC. Experimental evidence at protein level: Swiss-Prot protein existence level 1. Catalyzes the deamination of adenosine to inosine at the wobble position 34 of tRNA(Arg2). Essential for cell viability. From Escherichia coli (strain K12).
   1262..4210    +  CDS            cas9: CAS9_CAMJE - Experimental evidence at protein level: Swiss-Prot protein existence level 1. CRISPR (clustered regularly interspaced short palindromic repeat) is an adaptive immune system that provides protection against mobile genetic elements (viruses, transposable elements and conjugative plasmids). CRISPR clusters contain spacers, sequences complementary to antecedent mobile elements, and target invading nucleic acids. CRISPR clusters are transcribed and processed into CRISPR RNA (crRNA). In type II CRISPR systems correct processing of pre-crRNA requires a trans- encoded small RNA (tracrRNA)
   4287..4511    +  polyA_signal   bGH poly(A) signal: bovine growth hormone polyadenylation signal
   4531..4599    -  misc_RNA       Cj gRNA scaffold (fragment): guide RNA scaffold for the Campylobacter jejuni CRISPR/Cas9 system (Kim et al., 2016)
   4735..4975    -  promoter       U6 promoter: RNA polymerase III promoter for human U6 snRNA
   4976..5106    +  repeat_region  AAV2 ITR (fragment): inverted terminal repeat of adeno-associated virus serotype 2 inverted
   5120..5277    +  CDS            lacZα (fragment): LacZα fragment of β-galactosidase; lacZ fragment
   5282..5710    +  rep_origin     f1 ori (sequence partly withheld): f1 bacteriophage origin of replication; arrow indicates direction of (+) strand synthesis
   5763..5867    +  promoter       AmpR promoter: bla
   5868..6728    +  CDS            AmpR: β-lactamase; bla; confers resistance to ampicillin, carbenicillin, and related antibiotics
   6899..7487    +  rep_origin     ori: high-copy-number ColE1/pMB1/pBR322/pUC origin of replication
   7670..7762    +  CDS            lacI (fragment): lac repressor; lacI; The lac repressor binds to the lac operator to inhibit transcription in E. coli. This inhibition can be relieved by adding lactose or isopropyl-β-D-thiogalactopyranoside (IPTG).
   7775..7796    +  protein_bind   CAP binding site: CAP binding activates transcription in the presence of cAMP. E. coli catabolite activator protein
   7811..7841    +  promoter       lac promoter: promoter for the E. coli lac operon
   7849..7865    +  protein_bind   lac operator: The lac repressor binds to the lac operator to inhibit transcription in E. coli. This inhibition can be relieved by adding lactose or isopropyl-β-D-thiogalactopyranoside (IPTG). lac repressor encoded by lacI
   7915..130     -  repeat_region  AAV2 ITR (fragment) (across the origin): inverted terminal repeat of adeno-associated virus serotype 2 inverted
