[The description below was written by a language model from this plasmid's Addgene catalogue record and pLannotate feature annotations shown in this document.]
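Description:
AAV-hSyn-evoCjCas9-ABE8e_gRNA is an AAV transfer plasmid built on an AAV2 backbone that places a complete adenine base editor and its guide RNA cassette between two AAV2 inverted terminal repeats, so both components can be packaged into a single recombinant AAV particle. The 7,915 nt plasmid is propagated in E. coli through a high-copy ColE1/pUC-type origin and selected with ampicillin via the β-lactamase gene. The backbone also carries an f1 origin and remnants of a lac cloning region (lacZα and lacI fragments, lac promoter and operator, CAP site), which have no role in the payload. A recombination-deficient strain is listed for growth, in keeping with the repeat-prone nature of ITRs.

Within the ITRs, the human synapsin I promoter drives neuron-specific expression of a synthetic fusion protein. A TadA-derived adenosine deaminase domain (ABE8e, according to the construct name) is followed by a Campylobacter jejuni Cas9 coding sequence, described as evoCjCas9, a compact variant obtained by directed evolution for broad PAM compatibility. Transcription ends at a bovine growth hormone polyadenylation signal. Downstream, in the opposite orientation, a human U6 RNA polymerase III promoter precedes a CjCas9 guide RNA scaffold. The record states that BsmBI sites lie between them for inserting a spacer, although these sites are not annotated in the feature table. No targeting spacer is indicated, so the plasmid appears to be a cloning-ready vector.

The small size of CjCas9 is what allows editor and guide to fit in one AAV genome. The construct is suited to producing AAV for A-to-G base editing in neurons once a target-specific guide has been cloned in.
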