Addgene plasmid #202561: AAV-hSyn-evoCjCas9-ABE8e_gRNA
Purpose: hSyn-evoCjCas9-ABE8e and hU6-BsmBI-gRNA in AAV2 backbone (ITRs)
Depositing lab: Gerald Schwank. Depositing organization: University of Zurich. Publication: Continuous directed evolution of a compact CjCas9 variant with broad PAM compatibility. Schmidheini L, Mathis N, Marquart KF, Rothgangl T, Kissling L, Bock D, Chanez C, Wang JP, Jinek M, Schwank G. Nat Chem Biol. 2023 Sep 21. doi: 10.1038/s41589-023-01427-x. PubMed 37735239.
Backbone
  Vector backbone: AAV2
  Vector type: AAV
Growth in bacteria
  Bacterial resistance: Ampicillin, 100 μg/mL
  Growth temperature: 37°C
  Growth strain: NEB Stable
  Copy number: High Copy
Gene/Insert
  Gene/Insert name: evoCjCas9-ABE8e
  Species: Synthetic
Terms and licenses: Academic/Nonprofit Terms; Industry Terms: Not Available to Industry
How to cite: AAV-hSyn-evoCjCas9-ABE8e_gRNA was a gift from Gerald Schwank (Addgene plasmid # 202561 ; http://n2t.net/addgene:202561 ; RRID:Addgene_202561)
